Addgene plasmid #62306: pAN-NOR
Purpose: synthetic circuit: NOR gate
Depositing lab: Christopher Voigt. Depositing organization: Massachusetts Institute of Technology. Publication: Multi-input CRISPR/Cas genetic circuits that interface host regulatory networks. Nielsen AA, Voigt CA. Mol Syst Biol. 2014 Nov 24;10:763. doi: 10.15252/msb.20145735. PubMed 25422271.
Backbone
  Vector backbone: unknown
  Backbone size w/o insert (bp): 4979
  Vector type: Bacterial Expression, CRISPR
Growth in bacteria
  Bacterial resistance: Ampicillin, 100 μg/mL
  Growth temperature: 37°C
  Growth strain: DH5alpha
  Copy number: Unknown
Gene/Insert 1
  Gene/Insert name: A2NT sgRNA
  Species: Synthetic
  Promoter: PPhlF
  Cloning method: Unknown
  Sequencing primers: 5′ unknown
Gene/Insert 2
  Gene/Insert name: A2NT sgRNA
  Species: Synthetic
  Promoter: pBAD
  Cloning method: Unknown
  Sequencing primers: 5′ pBAD-F
Terms and licenses: Academic/Nonprofit Terms; Industry Terms: Not Available to Industry
How to cite: pAN-NOR was a gift from Christopher Voigt (Addgene plasmid # 62306 ; http://n2t.net/addgene:62306 ; RRID:Addgene_62306)
