[The description below was written by a language model from this plasmid's Addgene catalogue record and pLannotate feature annotations shown in this document.]
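Description:
pAN-NOR is a bacterial expression plasmid carrying a CRISPR-based synthetic genetic circuit that implements a NOR logic gate in E. coli. The backbone is listed as unknown, but the annotated sequence (just under 5 kb) shows a high-copy ColE1/pUC-type origin of replication and a β-lactamase gene with its native promoter, so the plasmid is maintained under ampicillin selection.

The payload consists of two separate transcription units that each produce the same synthetic guide RNA, the A2NT sgRNA, built on the Streptococcus pyogenes Cas9 guide scaffold. One copy is placed under PPhlF according to the catalogue entry. That promoter is not annotated in the feature table, though the first scaffold sits downstream of a region containing a J23119 constitutive promoter fragment followed by rrnB T1 and T7Te terminators, with an unannotated stretch between them whose content the record does not identify. The second copy is driven by the arabinose-inducible araBAD promoter, with the araC regulator encoded divergently upstream, and is followed by a 5S rRNA segment and an rrnB T1 terminator. Because either input promoter alone yields the same guide, activity at one or both inputs would direct a Cas9-type repressor to the guide's cognate target promoter, so output is expected to be high only when both inputs are off, which is NOR behaviour.

No Cas9 or dCas9 gene and no annotated output reporter appear on this plasmid, so these components are presumably supplied from other constructs. The plasmid is intended for building and characterising multi-input sgRNA-based logic circuits in bacteria.
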