Features (pLannotate 1.2.2; 13 found; start..end, strand, type, name):
    169..757     -  rep_origin     ori: high-copy-number ColE1/pMB1/pBR322/pUC origin of replication
    928..1788    -  CDS            AmpR: β-lactamase; bla; confers resistance to ampicillin, carbenicillin, and related antibiotics
   1789..1893    -  promoter       AmpR promoter: bla
   1977..2008    +  promoter       J23119 promoter (fragment): bacterial promoter (Registry of Standard Biological Parts BBa J23119)
   2752..2823    +  terminator     rrnB T1 terminator: transcription terminator T1 from the E. coli rrnB gene
   2839..2866    +  terminator     T7Te terminator: phage T7 early transcription terminator
   2963..3038    +  misc_RNA       gRNA scaffold: guide RNA scaffold for the Streptococcus pyogenes CRISPR/Cas9 system
   3262..3283    +  misc_feature   BioBrick prefix: BioBrick prefix for parts that do not start with "ATG"
   3284..4162    -  CDS            araC: L-arabinose regulatory protein; araC
   4189..4473    +  promoter       araBAD promoter: araBAD; promoter of the L-arabinose operon of E. coli; the araC regulatory gene is transcribed in the opposite direction (Guzman et al., 1995)
   4494..4569    +  misc_RNA       gRNA scaffold: guide RNA scaffold for the Streptococcus pyogenes CRISPR/Cas9 system
   4756..4871    +  ncRNA          5S rRNA: Accession: RF00001 - 5S ribosomal RNA
   4875..4921    +  terminator     rrnB T1 terminator: transcription terminator T1 from the E. coli rrnB gene
>Addgene plasmid #62306 | pAN-NOR | depositor full sequence | sequence record 102215 | pAN-NOR sequence 4976 bps
GCTCACTGACTCGCTGCGCTCGGTCGTTCGGCTGCGGCGAGCGGTATCAGCTCACTCAAAGGCGGTAATA
CGGTTATCCACAGAATCAGGGGATAACGCAGGAAAGAACATGTGAGCAAAAGGCCAGCAAAAGGCCAGGA
ACCGTAAAAAGGCCGCGTTGCTGGCGTTTTTCCACAGGCTCCGCCCCCCTGACGAGCATCACAAAAATCG
ACGCTCAAGTCAGAGGTGGCGAAACCCGACAGGACTATAAAGATACCAGGCGTTTCCCCCTGGAAGCTCC
CTCGTGCGCTCTCCTGTTCCGACCCTGCCGCTTACCGGATACCTGTCCGCCTTTCTCCCTTCGGGAAGCG
TGGCGCTTTCTCATAGCTCACGCTGTAGGTATCTCAGTTCGGTGTAGGTCGTTCGCTCCAAGCTGGGCTG
TGTGCACGAACCCCCCGTTCAGCCCGACCGCTGCGCCTTATCCGGTAACTATCGTCTTGAGTCCAACCCG
GTAAGACACGACTTATCGCCACTGGCAGCAGCCACTGGTAACAGGATTAGCAGAGCGAGGTATGTAGGCG
GTGCTACAGAGTTCTTGAAGTGGTGGCCTAACTACGGCTACACTAGAAGGACAGTATTTGGTATCTGCGC
TCTGCTGAAGCCAGTTACCTTCGGAAAAAGAGTTGGTAGCTCTTGATCCGGCAAACAAACCACCGCTGGT
AGCGGTGGTTTTTTTGTTTGCAAGCAGCAGATTACGCGCAGAAAAAAAGGATCTCAAGAAGATCCTTTGA
TCTTTTCTACGGGGTCTGACGCTCAGTGGAACGAAAACTCACGTTAAGGGATTTTGGTCATGAGATTATC
AAAAAGGATCTTCACCTAGATCCTTTTAAATTAAAAATGAAGTTTTAAATCAATCTAAAGTATATATGAG
TAAACTTGGTCTGACAGTTACCAATGCTTAATCAGTGAGGCACCTATCTCAGCGATCTGTCTATTTCGTT
CATCCATAGTTGCCTGACTCCCCGTCGTGTAGATAACTACGATACGGGAGGGCTTACCATCTGGCCCCAG
TGCTGCAATGATACCGCGAGACCCACGCTCACCGGCTCCAGATTTATCAGCAATAAACCAGCCAGCCGGA
AGGGCCGAGCGCAGAAGTGGTCCTGCAACTTTATCCGCCTCCATCCAGTCTATTAATTGTTGCCGGGAAG
CTAGAGTAAGTAGTTCGCCAGTTAATAGTTTGCGCAACGTTGTTGCCATTGCTACAGGCATCGTGGTGTC
ACGCTCGTCGTTTGGTATGGCTTCATTCAGCTCCGGTTCCCAACGATCAAGGCGAGTTACATGATCCCCC
ATGTTGTGCAAAAAAGCGGTTAGCTCCTTCGGTCCTCCGATCGTTGTCAGAAGTAAGTTGGCCGCAGTGT
TATCACTCATGGTTATGGCAGCACTGCATAATTCTCTTACTGTCATGCCATCCGTAAGATGCTTTTCTGT
GACTGGTGAGTACTCAACCAAGTCATTCTGAGAATAGTGTATGCGGCGACCGAGTTGCTCTTGCCCGGCG
TCAATACGGGATAATACCGCGCCACATAGCAGAACTTTAAAAGTGCTCATCATTGGAAAACGTTCTTCGG
GGCGAAAACTCTCAAGGATCTTACCGCTGTTGAGATCCAGTTCGATGTAACCCACTCGTGCACCCAACTG
ATCTTCAGCATCTTTTACTTTCACCAGCGTTTCTGGGTGAGCAAAAACAGGAAGGCAAAATGCCGCAAAA
AAGGGAATAAGGGCGACACGGAAATGTTGAATACTCATACTCTTCCTTTTTCAATATTATTGAAGCATTT
ATCAGGGTTATTGTCTCATGAGCGGATACATATTTGAATGTATTTAGAAAAATAAACAAATAGGGGTTCC
GCGCACATTTCCCCGAAAAGTGCCACCTGACGTCTAAGAAACCATTATTATCATGACATTAACCAGTTGA
TAAGTCCCTAACTTTTACAGCTAGCTCAGTCCTAGGTATTATGCTAGCCTGAAGTACGTCTGAGCGTGAT
ACCCGCTCACTGAAGATGGCCCGGTAGGGCCGAAACGTACCTCTACAAATAATTTTGTTTAACTATGGAC
TATGTTTGAAAGGGAGAAATACTAGATGGCACGTACCCCGAGCCGTAGCAGCATTGGTAGCCTGCGTAGT
CCGCATACCCATAAAGCAATTCTGACCAGCACCATTGAAATCCTGAAAGAATGTGGTTATAGCGGTCTGA
GCATTGAAAGCGTTGCACGTCGTGCCGGTGCAAGCAAACCGACCATTTATCGTTGGTGGACCAATAAAGC
AGCACTGATTGCCGAAGTGTATGAAAATGAAAGCGAACAGGTGCGTAAATTTCCGGATCTGGGTAGCTTT
AAAGCCGATCTGGATTTTCTGCTGCGTAATCTGTGGAAAGTTTGGCGTGAAACCATTTGTGGTGAAGCAT
TTCGTTGTGTTATTGCAGAAGCACAGCTGGACCCTGCAACCCTGACCCAGCTGAAAGATCAGTTTATGGA
ACGTCGTCGTGAGATGCCGAAAAAACTGGTTGAAAATGCCATTAGCAATGGTGAACTGCCGAAAGATACC
AATCGTGAACTGCTGCTGGATATGATTTTTGGTTTTTGTTGGTATCGCCTGCTGACCGAACAGCTGACCG
TTGAACAGGATATTGAAGAATTTACCTTCCTGCTGATTAATGGTGTTTGTCCGGGTACACAGCGTTAACT
AGGGCCCATACCCCCAGGCATCAAATAAAACGAAAGGCTCAGTCGAAAGACTGGGCCTTTCGTTTTATCT
GTTGTTTGTCGGTGAACGCTCTCTACTAGAGTCACACTGGCTCACCTTCGGGTGGGCCTTTCTGCGTTTA
TATACGCGACGTACGGTGGAATCTGATTCGTTACCAATTGACATGATACGAAACGTACCGTATCGTTAAG
GTATAATACCCGTGTGACCCGTGTTTTAGAGCTAGAAATAGCAAGTTAAAATAAGGCTAGTCCGTTATCA
ACTTGAAAAAGTGGCACCGAGTCGGTGCTTTTTTTCTCGGTACCAAAGACGAACAATAAGACGCTGAAAA
GCGTCTTTTTTCGTTTTGGTCCGGAGCTCGGTACCAAATTCCAGAAAAGAGGCCTCCCGAAAGGGGGGCC
TTTTTTCGTTTTGGTCCTACGTTCAGCCAAAAAACTTAAGACCGCCGGTCTTGTCCACTACCTTGCAGTA
ATGCGGTGGACAGGATCGGCGGTTTTCTTTTCTCTTCTCAAGAATTCGCGGCCGCTTCTAGAGTTATGAC
AACTTGACGGCTACATCATTCACTTTTTCTTCACAACCGGCACGGAACTCGCTCGGGCTGGCCCCGGTGC
ATTTTTTAAATACCCGCGAGAAATAGAGTTGATCGTCAAAACCAACATTGCGACCGACGGTGGCGATAGG
CATCCGGGTGGTGCTCAAAAGCAGCTTCGCCTGGCTGATACGTTGGTCCTCGCGCCAGCTTAAGACGCTA
ATCCCTAACTGCTGGCGGAAAAGATGTGACAGACGCGACGGCGACAAGCAAACATGCTGTGCGACGCTGG
CGATATCAAAATTGCTGTCTGCCAGGTGATCGCTGATGTACTGACAAGCCTCGCGTACCCGATTATCCAT
CGGTGGATGGAGCGACTCGTTAATCGCTTCCATGCGCCGCAGTAACAATTGCTCAAGCAGATTTATCGCC
AGCAGCTCCGAATAGCGCCCTTCCCCTTGCCCGGCGTTAATGATTTGCCCAAACAGGTCGCTGAAATGCG
GCTGGTGCGCTTCATCCGGGCGAAAGAACCCCGTATTGGCAAATATTGACGGCCAGTTAAGCCATTCATG
CCAGTAGGCGCGCGGACGAAAGTAAACCCACTGGTGATACCATTCGCGAGCCTCCGGATGACGACCGTAG
TGATGAATCTCTCCTGGCGGGAACAGCAAAATATCACCCGGTCGGCAAACAAATTCTCGTCCCTGATTTT
TCACCACCCCCTGACCGCGAATGGTGAGATTGAGAATATAACCTTTCATTCCCAGCGGTCGGTCGATAAA
AAAATCGAGATAACCGTTGGCCTCAATCGGCGTTAAACCCGCCACCAGATGGGCATTAAACGAGTATCCC
GGCAGCAGGGGATCATTTTGCGCTTCAGCCATACTTTTCATACTCCCGCCATTCAGAGAAGAAACCAATT
GTCCATATTGCATCAGACATTGCCGTCACTGCGTCTTTTACTGGCTCTTCTCGCTAACCAAACCGGTAAC
CCCGCTTATTAAAAGCATTCTGTAACAAAGCGGGACCAAAGCCATGACAAAAACGCGTAACAAAAGTGTC
TATAATCACGGCAGAAAAGTCCACATTGATTATTTGCACGGCGTCACACTTTGCTATGCCATAGCATTTT
TATCCATAAGATTAGCGGATCCTACCTGACGCTTTTTATCGCAACTCTCTACTGTTTCTCCATATAATAC
CCGTGTGACCCGTGTTTTAGAGCTAGAAATAGCAAGTTAAAATAAGGCTAGTCCGTTATCAACTTGAAAA
AGTGGCACCGAGTCGGTGCTTTTTTTGAAGCTTGGGCCCGAACAAAAACTCATCTCAGAAGAGGATCTGA
ATAGTGCCGTCGACCATCATCATCATCATTGAGTTTAAACGGTCTCCAGCTTGGCTGTTTTGGCGGATGA
GAGAAGATTTTCAGCCTGATACAGATTAAATCAGAACGCAGAAGCGGTCTGATAAAACAGAATTTGCCTG
GCGGCAGTAGCGCGGTGGTCCCACCTGACCCCATGCCGAACTCAGAAGTGAAACGCCGTAGCGCCGATGG
TAGTGTGGGGTCTCCCCATGCGAGAGTAGGGAACTGCCAGGCATCAAATAAAACGAAAGGCTCAGTCGAA
AGACTGGGCCTTTCGTTTTATCTGTTGTTTGTCGGTGAACTGGATCCTTACTCGAGTCTAGACTGCAGGC
TTCCTC
