>Addgene plasmid #62306 | pAN-NOR | addgene partial sequence | sequence record 105793 | pBAD-F 5'-ATGCCATAGCATTTTTATCC-3'
TTATCGCAACTCTCTACTGTTTCTCCATATAATACCCGTGTGACCCGTGTTTTAGAGCTAGAAATAGCAA
GTTAAAATAAGGCTAGTCCGTTATCAACTTGAAAAAGTGGCACCGAGTCGGTGCTTTTTTTGAAGCTTGG
GCCCGAACAAAAACTCATCTCAGAAGAGGATCTGAATAGTGCCGTCGACCATCATCATCATCATTGAGTT
TAAACGGTCTCCAGCTTGGCTGTTTTGGCGGATGAGAGAAGATTTTCAGCCTGATACAGATTAAATCAGA
ACGCAGAAGCGGTCTGATAAAACAGAATTTGCCTGGCGGCAGTAGCGCGGTGGTCCCACCTGACCCCATG
CCGAACTCAGAAGTGAAACGCCGTAGCGCCGATGGTAGTGTGGGGTCTCCCCATGCGAGAGTAGGGAACT
GCCAGGCATCAAATAAAACGAAAGGCTCAGTCGAAAGACTGGGCCTTTCGTTTTATCTGTTGTTTGTCGG
TGAACTGGATCCTTACTCGAGTCTAGACTGCAGGCTTCCTCGCTCACTGACTCGCTGCGCTCGGTCGTTC
GGCTGCGGCGAGCGGTATCAGCTCACTCAAAGGCGGTAATACGGTTATCCACAGAATCAGGGGATAACGC
AGGAAAGAACATGTGAGCAAAAGGCCAGCAAAAGGCCAGGAACCGTAAAAAGGCCGCGTTGCTGGCGTTT
TTCCACAGGCTCCGCCCCCCTGACGAGCATCACAAAAATCGACGCTCAAGTCAGAGGTGGCGAAACCCGA
CAGGACTATAAAGATACCAGGCGTT
