>Addgene plasmid #62306 | pAN-NOR | addgene partial sequence | sequence record 108661 | pQE promoter 5'-CCCGAAAAGTGCCACCTG-3'
TCCTAGGTATTATGCTAGCCTGAAGTACGTCTGAGCGTGATACCCGCTCACTGAAGATGGCCCGGTAGGG
CCGAAACGTACCTCTACAAATAATTTTGTTTAACTATGGACTATGTTTGAAAGGGAGAAATACTAGATGG
CACGTACCCCGAGCCGTAGCAGCATTGGTAGCCTGCGTAGTCCGCATACCCATAAAGCAATTCTGACCAG
CACCATTGAAATCCTGAAAGAATGTGGTTATAGCGGTCTGAGCATTGAAAGCGTTGCACGTCGTGCCGGT
GCAAGCAAACCGACCATTTATCGTTGGTGGACCAATAAAGCAGCACTGATTGCCGAAGTGTATGAAAATG
AAAGCGAACAGGTGCGTAAATTTCCGGATCTGGGTAGCTTTAAAGCCGATCTGGATTTTCTGCTGCGTAA
TCTGTGGAAAGTTTGGCGTGAAACCATTTGTGGTGAAGCATTTCGTTGTGTTATTGCAGAAGCACAGCTG
GACCCTGCAACCCTGACCCAGCTGAAAGATCAGTTTATGGAACGTCGTCGTGAGATGCCGAAAAAACTGG
TTGAAAATGCCATTAGCAATGGTGAACTGCCGAAAGATACCAATCGTGAACTGCTGCTGGATATGATTTT
TGGTTTTTGTTGGTATCGCCTGCTGACCGAACAGCTGACCGTTGAACAGGATATTGAAGAATTTACCTTC
CTGCTGATTAA
