>Addgene plasmid #62306 | pAN-NOR | addgene partial sequence | sequence record 108664 | AraC-F-New 5'-GATGTAGCCGTCAAGTTGTCA-3'
CGCCGATCCTGTCCACCGCATTACTGCAAGGTAGTGGACAAGACCGGCGGTCTTAAGTTTTTTGGCTGAA
CGTAGGACCAAAACGAAAAAAGGCCCCCCTTTCGGGAGGCCTCTTTTCTGGAATTTGGTACCGAGCTCCG
GACCAAAACGAAAAAAGACGCTTTTCAGCGTCTTATTGTTCGTCTTTGGTACCGAGAAAAAAAGCACCGA
CTCGGTGCCACTTTTTCAAGTTGATAACGGACTAGCCTTATTTTAACTTGCTATTTCTAGCTCTAAAACA
CGGGTCACACGGGTATTATACCTTAACGATACGGTACGTTTCGTATCATGTCAATTGGTAACGAATCAGA
TTCCACCGTACGTCGCGTATATAAACGCAGAAAGGCCCACCCGAAGGTGAGCCAGTGTGACTCTAGTAGA
GAGCGTTCACCGACAAACAACAGATAAAACGAAAGGCCCAGTCTTTCGACTGAGCCTTTCGTTTTATTTG
ATGCCTGGGGGTATGGGCCCTAGTTAACGCTGTGTACCCGGACAAACACCATTAATCAGCAGGAAGGTAA
ATTCTTCAATATCCTGTTCAACGGTCAGCTGTTCGGTCAGCAGGCGATACCAACAAAAACCAAAAATCAT
ATCCAGCAGCAGTTCACGATTGGTATCTTTCGGCAGTTCACCATTGCTAATGGCATTTTCAACCAGTTTT
TTCGGCATCTCACGACGACGTTCCATAAACTGATCTTTCAGCTGGGTCAGGGTTGCAGGGTCCAGCTGTG
CTTCTGCAATAACACAACG
